Addgene plasmid #132406: pHAGE-NLS-dPguCas13b-3xmRuby3-NLS
Purpose: overexpression in human cells
Depositing lab: Ling-Ling Chen. Depositing organization: CAS Center for Excellence in Molecular Plant Sciences ("CEMPS"). Publication: Dynamic Imaging of RNA in Living Cells by CRISPR-Cas13 Systems. Yang LZ, Wang Y, Li SQ, Yao RW, Luan PF, Wu H, Carmichael GG, Chen LL. Mol Cell. 2019 Dec 19;76(6):981-997.e7. doi: 10.1016/j.molcel.2019.10.024. Epub 2019 Nov 19. PubMed 31757757.
Backbone
  Vector backbone: pHAGE-EF1a-IRES-puro
  Vector type: Mammalian Expression, Lentiviral
Growth in bacteria
  Bacterial resistance: Ampicillin, 100 μg/mL
  Growth temperature: 37°C
  Growth strain: NEB Stable
  Copy number: High Copy
Gene/Insert
  Gene/Insert name: dPguCas13b
  Species: Porphyromonas gulae
  Mutation: H151A; H1121A
  Cloning method: Ligation Independent Cloning
  Sequencing primers: 5′ unknown
Terms and licenses: Academic/Nonprofit Terms; Industry Terms: Not Available to Industry
Depositor comments: Plasmid is prone to recombination. Test multiple colonies to ensure the full plasmid is isolated.
How to cite: pHAGE-NLS-dPguCas13b-3xmRuby3-NLS was a gift from Ling-Ling Chen (Addgene plasmid # 132406 ; http://n2t.net/addgene:132406 ; RRID:Addgene_132406)
