[The description below was written by a language model from this plasmid's Addgene catalogue record and pLannotate feature annotations shown in this document.]
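Description:
pHAGE-NLS-dPguCas13b-3xmRuby3-NLS is a 13,075 nt HIV-1-based lentiviral and mammalian expression plasmid built on the pHAGE-EF1a-IRES-puro backbone, intended for overexpression in human cells. It is propagated in E. coli through a high-copy ColE1/pUC-type origin with ampicillin selection (AmpR). The lentiviral portion contains a truncated 5' LTR, the Ψ packaging signal with a gag fragment, the RRE for Rev-dependent export of the genomic RNA, the cPPT/CTS, a WPRE that enhances transcript expression, and a ΔU3 self-inactivating 3' LTR. The genome can therefore be packaged when helper functions are supplied in trans and integrated without reconstituting an active viral promoter.

The payload is driven by the strong constitutive EF-1α promoter. According to the catalogue fields, it encodes Cas13b from Porphyromonas gulae carrying the H151A and H1121A substitutions, a catalytically dead form (dPguCas13b). The name indicates that nuclear localisation signals flank the fusion. The Cas13b coding region and the NLSs were not annotated, but an unannotated stretch between the promoter and the first fluorescent protein presumably holds them. Three tandem copies of the red fluorescent protein mRuby3 follow, giving a brighter label per molecule. Only a fragment of the puromycin resistance gene is detected downstream and no IRES is annotated, so puromycin selection may not be functional despite the backbone name.

The associated publication concerns live-cell RNA imaging with CRISPR-Cas13 systems, which fits use of this fusion as a guide-RNA-directed fluorescent RNA-binding probe; no guide RNA cassette is annotated here. The depositor notes that the plasmid is prone to recombination, which is plausible given the repeated mRuby3 units and LTRs.
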