Features (pLannotate 1.2.2; 26 found; start..end, strand, type, name):
    377..634     +  LTR            5' LTR (truncated): truncated 5' long terminal repeat (LTR) from HIV-1
    681..806     +  misc_feature   HIV-1 Ψ: packaging signal of human immunodeficiency virus type 1
    790..1128    +  CDS            HIV-1 gag (fragment): gag protein from human immunodeficiency virus 1; gag
   1303..1536    +  misc_feature   RRE: The Rev response element (RRE) of HIV-1 allows for Rev-dependent mRNA export from the nucleus to the cytoplasm.
   1913..2013    +  CDS            Rev (fragment): human immunodeficiency virus 1 (HIV-1) Rev protein; rev; enhances nuclear export of unspliced and incompletely spliced viral mRNAs
   2058..2175    +  misc_feature   cPPT/CTS: central polypurine tract and central termination sequence of HIV-1
   2223..3401    +  promoter       EF-1α promoter: strong constitutive promoter for human elongation factor EF-1α
   7001..7711    +  CDS            mRuby3: mRuby3 is a basic (constitutively fluorescent) red fluorescent protein published in 2016, derived from Entacmaea quadricolor. It has low acid sensitivity.
   7727..8434    +  CDS            mRuby3: mRuby3 is a basic (constitutively fluorescent) red fluorescent protein published in 2016, derived from Entacmaea quadricolor. It has low acid sensitivity.
   8438..9148    +  CDS            mRuby3: mRuby3 is a basic (constitutively fluorescent) red fluorescent protein published in 2016, derived from Entacmaea quadricolor. It has low acid sensitivity.
   9149..9166    +  misc_feature   MCS (fragment): multiple cloning site
   9232..9446    +  CDS            PuroR (fragment): puromycin N-acetyltransferase; pac from Streptomyces alboniger; confers resistance to puromycin
   9465..10053   +  misc_feature   WPRE: woodchuck hepatitis virus posttranscriptional regulatory element
  10061..10126   +  CDS            nef (fragment): NEF_HV1Z2 - Experimental evidence at protein level: Swiss-Prot protein existence level 1. Extracellular Nef protein targets CD4(+) T-lymphocytes for apoptosis by interacting with CXCR4 surface receptors. From Human immunodeficiency virus type 1 group M subtype D (isolate Z2/CDC-Z34) (HIV-1).
  10128..10361   +  LTR            3' LTR (ΔU3): self-inactivating 3' long terminal repeat (LTR) from HIV-1
  10566..10670   +  promoter       AmpR promoter: bla
  10671..11531   +  CDS            AmpR: β-lactamase; bla; confers resistance to ampicillin, carbenicillin, and related antibiotics
  11702..12290   +  rep_origin     ori: high-copy-number ColE1/pMB1/pBR322/pUC origin of replication
  12473..12527   +  CDS            lacI (fragment): lac repressor; lacI; The lac repressor binds to the lac operator to inhibit transcription in E. coli. This inhibition can be relieved by adding lactose or isopropyl-β-D-thiogalactopyranoside (IPTG).
  12533..12626   +  rep_origin     SV40 ori (fragment): SV40 origin of replication
  12651..12688   +  CDS            lacI (fragment): lac repressor; lacI; The lac repressor binds to the lac operator to inhibit transcription in E. coli. This inhibition can be relieved by adding lactose or isopropyl-β-D-thiogalactopyranoside (IPTG).
  12701..12722   +  protein_bind   CAP binding site: CAP binding activates transcription in the presence of cAMP. E. coli catabolite activator protein
  12737..12767   +  promoter       lac promoter: promoter for the E. coli lac operon
  12771..12793   +  protein_bind   lac operator (fragment): The lac repressor binds to the lac operator to inhibit transcription in E. coli. This inhibition can be relieved by adding lactose or isopropyl-β-D-thiogalactopyranoside (IPTG). lac repressor encoded by lacI
  12825..12908   +  polyA_signal   SV40 poly(A) signal (fragment): SV40 polyadenylation signal
  13075..329     +  CDS            nef (fragment) (across the origin): NEF_HV1BR - Experimental evidence at protein level: Swiss-Prot protein existence level 1. Extracellular Nef protein targets CD4(+) T-lymphocytes for apoptosis by interacting with CXCR4 surface receptors (PubMed:14990729). From Human immunodeficiency virus type 1 group M subtype B (isolate BRU/LAI) (HIV-1).
>Addgene plasmid #132406 | pHAGE-NLS-dPguCas13b-3xmRuby3-NLS | addgene full sequence | sequence record 307949 | Addgene NGS Result
TGGAAGGGCTAATTCACTCCCAAAGAAGACAAGATATCCTTGATCTGTGGATCTACCACACACAAGGCTA
CTTCCCTGATTAGCAGAACTACACACCAGGGCCAGGGGTCAGATATCCACTGACCTTTGGATGGTGCTAC
AAGCTAGTACCAGTTGAGCCAGATAAGGTAGAAGAGGCCAATAAAGGAGAGAACACCAGCTTGTTACACC
CTGTGAGCCTGCATGGGATGGATGACCCGGAGAGAGAAGTGTTAGAGTGGAGGTTTGACAGCCGCCTAGC
ATTTCATCACGTGGCCCGAGAGCTGCATCCGGAGTACTTCAAGAACTGCTGATATCGAGCTTGCTACAAG
GGACTTTCCGCTGGGGACTTTCCAGGGAGGCGTGGCCTGGGCGGGACTGGGGAGTGGCGAGCCCTCAGAT
CCTGCATATAAGCAGCTGCTTTTTGCCTGTACTGGGTCTCTCTGGTTAGACCAGATCTGAGCCTGGGAGC
TCTCTGGCTAACTAGGGAACCCACTGCTTAAGCCTCAATAAAGCTTGCCTTGAGTGCTTCAAGTAGTGTG
TGCCCGTCTGTTGTGTGACTCTGGTAACTAGAGATCCCTCAGACCCTTTTAGTCAGTGTGGAAAATCTCT
AGCAGTGGCGCCCGAACAGGGACTTGAAAGCGAAAGGGAAACCAGAGGAGCTCTCTCGACGCAGGACTCG
GCTTGCTGAAGCGCGCACGGCAAGAGGCGAGGGGCGGCGACTGGTGAGTACGCCAAAAATTTTGACTAGC
GGAGGCTAGAAGGAGAGAGATGGGTGCGAGAGCGTCAGTATTAAGCGGGGGAGAATTAGATCGCGATGGG
AAAAAATTCGGTTAAGGCCAGGGGGAAAGAAAAAATATAAATTAAAACATATAGTATGGGCAAGCAGGGA
GCTAGAACGATTCGCAGTTAATCCTGGCCTGTTAGAAACATCAGAAGGCTGTAGACAAATACTGGGACAG
CTACAACCATCCCTTCAGACAGGATCAGAAGAACTTAGATCATTATATAATACAGTAGCAACCCTCTATT
GTGTGCATCAAAGGATAGAGATAAAAGACACCAAGGAAGCTTTAGACAAGATAGAGGAAGAGCAAAACAA
AAGTAAGACCACCGCACAGCAAGCGGCCGGCCGCTGATCTTCAGACCTGGAGGAGGAGATATGAGGGACA
ATTGGAGAAGTGAATTATATAAATATAAAGTAGTAAAAATTGAACCATTAGGAGTAGCACCCACCAAGGC
AAAGAGAAGAGTGGTGCAGAGAGAAAAAAGAGCAGTGGGAATAGGAGCTTTGTTCCTTGGGTTCTTGGGA
GCAGCAGGAAGCACTATGGGCGCAGCGTCAATGACGCTGACGGTACAGGCCAGACAATTATTGTCTGGTA
TAGTGCAGCAGCAGAACAATTTGCTGAGGGCTATTGAGGCGCAACAGCATCTGTTGCAACTCACAGTCTG
GGGCATCAAGCAGCTCCAGGCAAGAATCCTGGCTGTGGAAAGATACCTAAAGGATCAACAGCTCCTGGGG
ATTTGGGGTTGCTCTGGAAAACTCATTTGCACCACTGCTGTGCCTTGGAATGCTAGTTGGAGTAATAAAT
CTCTGGAACAGATTTGGAATCACACGACCTGGATGGAGTGGGACAGAGAAATTAACAATTACACAAGCTT
AATACACTCCTTAATTGAAGAATCGCAAAACCAGCAAGAAAAGAATGAACAAGAATTATTGGAATTAGAT
AAATGGGCAAGTTTGTGGAATTGGTTTAACATAACAAATTGGCTGTGGTATATAAAATTATTCATAATGA
TAGTAGGAGGCTTGGTAGGTTTAAGAATAGTTTTTGCTGTACTTTCTATAGTGAATAGAGTTAGGCAGGG
ATATTCACCATTATCGTTTCAGACCCACCTCCCAACCCCGAGGGGACCCGACAGGCCCGAAGGAATAGAA
GAAGAAGGTGGAGAGAGAGACAGAGACAGATCCATTCGATTAGTGAACGGATCTCGACGGTATCGCCGAA
TTCACAAATGGCAGTATTCATCCACAATTTTAAAAGAAAAGGGGGGATTGGGGGGTACAGTGCAGGGGAA
AGAATAGTAGACATAATAGCAACAGACATACAAACTAAAGAATTACAAAAACAAATTACAAAAATTCAAA
ATTTTCGGGTTTATTACAGGGACAGCAGAGATCCAGTTTGGACTAGTCGTGAGGCTCCGGTGCCCGTCAG
TGGGCAGAGCGCACATCGCCCACAGTCCCCGAGAAGTTGGGGGGAGGGGTCGGCAATTGAACCGGTGCCT
AGAGAAGGTGGCGCGGGGTAAACTGGGAAAGTGATGTCGTGTACTGGCTCCGCCTTTTTCCCGAGGGTGG
GGGAGAACCGTATATAAGTGCAGTAGTCGCCGTGAACGTTCTTTTTCGCAACGGGTTTGCCGCCAGAACA
CAGGTAAGTGCCGTGTGTGGTTCCCGCGGGCCTGGCCTCTTTACGGGTTATGGCCCTTGCGTGCCTTGAA
TTACTTCCACCTGGCTGCAGTACGTGATTCTTGATCCCGAGCTTCGGGTTGGAAGTGGGTGGGAGAGTTC
GAGGCCTTGCGCTTAAGGAGCCCCTTCGCCTCGTGCTTGAGTTGAGGCCTGGCCTGGGCGCTGGGGCCGC
CGCGTGCGAATCTGGTGGCACCTTCGCGCCTGTCTCGCTGCTTTCGATAAGTCTCTAGCCATTTAAAATT
TTTGATGACCTGCTGCGACGCTTTTTTTCTGGCAAGATAGTCTTGTAAATGCGGGCCAAGATCTGCACAC
TGGTATTTCGGTTTTTGGGGCCGCGGGCGGCGACGGGGCCCGTGCGTCCCAGCGCACATGTTCGGCGAGG
CGGGGCCTGCGAGCGCGGCCACCGAGAATCGGACGGGGGTAGTCTCAAGCTGGCCGGCCTGCTCTGGTGC
CTGGCCTCGCGCCGCCGTGTATCGCCCCGCCCTGGGCGGCAAGGCTGGCCCGGTCGGCACCAGTTGCGTG
AGCGGAAAGATGGCCGCTTCCCGGCCCTGCTGCAGGGAGCTCAAAATGGAGGACGCGGCGCTCGGGAGAG
CGGGCGGGTGAGTCACCCACACAAAGGAAAAGGGCCTTTCCGTCCTCAGCCGTCGCTTCATGTGACTCCA
CGGAGTACCGGGCGCCGTCCAGGCACCTCGATTAGTTCTCGAGCTTTTGGAGTACGTCGTCTTTAGGTTG
GGGGGAGGGGTTTTATGCGATGGAGTTTCCCCACACTGAGTGGGTGGAGACTGAAGTTAGGCCAGCTTGG
CACTTGATGTAATTCTCCTTGGAATTTGCCCTTTTTGAGTTTGGATCTTGGTTCATTCTCAAGCCTCAGA
CAGTGGTTCAAAGTTTTTTTCTTCCATTTCAGGTGTCGTGAAGCGGCCGCACCGGTCTGCAGCTAGCATG
CCCAAGAAAAAGCGCAAGGTAACAGAGCAGAGCGAGAGGCCCTACAACGGCACCTACTACACCCTGGAAG
ATAAGCACTTCTGGGCCGCCTTTCTGAACCTGGCCAGACACAACGCCTACATCACCCTGACACACATCGA
CCGGCAGCTGGCCTACAGCAAGGCCGACATCACCAACGACCAGGACGTGCTGAGCTTCAAGGCCCTGTGG
AAGAACTTCGACAACGACCTGGAAAGAAAGAGCCGGCTGCGGAGCCTGATCCTGAAGCACTTCAGCTTTC
TGGAAGGCGCCGCTTACGGCAAGAAGCTGTTCGAGTCTAAGAGCAGCGGCAACAAGAGCAGCAAGAACAA
AGAGCTGACCAAGAAAGAGAAAGAGGAACTGCAGGCCAACGCTCTGAGCCTGGACAACCTGAAGTCTATC
CTGTTCGACTTCCTGCAGAAGCTGAAGGACTTCCGGAACTACTACAGCGCCTACCGGCACAGCGGAAGCA
GCGAGCTGCCTCTGTTCGACGGCAACATGCTGCAGCGGCTGTACAACGTGTTCGACGTGTCCGTGCAGCG
CGTGAAGATCGACCACGAGCACAACGATGAGGTGGACCCTCACTACCACTTCAACCACCTCGTGCGGAAG
GGCAAGAAGGACAGATACGGCCACAACGACAACCCCAGCTTCAAGCACCACTTCGTGGACGGCGAAGGCA
TGGTTACAGAAGCCGGCCTGCTGTTCTTCGTGTCCCTGTTCCTGGAAAAGCGGGACGCCATCTGGATGCA
GAAGAAGATCCGGGGCTTCAAAGGCGGCACCGAGACATACCAGCAGATGACCAACGAGGTGTTCTGCCGG
TCCAGAATCAGCCTGCCTAAGCTGAAGCTGGAAAGCCTGCGGATGGACGACTGGATGCTGCTGGACATGC
TGAACGAACTCGTGCGGTGCCCCAAGCCTCTGTACGACAGACTGAGAGAGGACGACCGGGCCTGCTTTAG
AGTGCCCGTGGATATCCTGCCTGACGAGGACGATACAGATGGCGGCGGAGAGGACCCCTTCAAGAATACC
CTCGTCCGGCACCAGGACAGATTCCCTTACTTCGCCCTGCGGTACTTCGACCTGAAGAAGGTGTTCACCA
GCCTGCGGTTCCACATCGATCTGGGCACCTACCACTTTGCCATCTACAAGAAGATGATCGGCGAGCAGCC
CGAGGACAGACACCTGACCAGAAACCTGTACGGCTTCGGCCGGATCCAGGACTTCGCCGAAGAACACAGA
CCCGAGGAATGGAAGCGGCTCGTCAGAGATCTGGACTACTTCGAGACAGGCGACAAGCCCTACATCAGCC
AGACAAGCCCACACTACCACATCGAGAAGGGAAAGATCGGCCTGAGATTCATGCCCGAGGGCCAGCATCT
TTGGCCCTCTCCAGAAGTGGGCACCACCAGAACCGGCAGATCTAAGTACGCCCAGGACAAGAGACTGACC
GCCGAGGCCTTTCTGTCTGTGCACGAGCTGATGCCTATGATGTTCTACTACTTCCTGCTGCGCGAGAAGT
ACAGCGAGGAAGTGTCTGCCGAGAGAGTGCAGGGCAGAATCAAGCGCGTGATCGAGGATGTGTACGCCGT
GTACGATGCCTTTGCCAGGGACGAGATCAACACCCGGGATGAGCTGGATGCCTGCCTGGCCGATAAGGGC
ATCAGAAGAGGCCATCTGCCTCGCCAGATGATCGCCATCCTGAGCCAAGAGCACAAGGACATGGAAGAGA
AGATTCGGAAGAAACTGCAAGAGATGATGGCCGACACCGACCACCGGCTGGATATGCTGGATAGACAGAC
CGACCGGAAGATCAGAATCGGCCGGAAGAATGCCGGACTGCCTAAGAGCGGAGTGATCGCCGATTGGCTC
GTGCGGGACATGATGAGATTTCAGCCCGTGGCCAAGGACGCCAGCGGAAAGCCTCTGAACAACTCCAAGG
CCAACAGCACCGAGTACCGGATGCTGCAGAGAGCCCTGGCTCTGTTTGGAGGCGAGAAAGAGAGGCTGAC
CCCATACTTCCGGCAGATGAATCTGACCGGCGGAAACAACCCTCATCCTTTTCTGCACGAAACTCGCTGG
GAGAGCCACACCAACATCCTGTCCTTTTACCGGTCCTACCTGAGAGCCCGCAAGGCCTTCCTCGAAAGGA
TCGGCAGATCCGACAGAGTGGAAAACCGGCCATTTCTGCTGCTGAAAGAGCCCAAGACCGACAGACAGAC
ACTGGTGGCTGGATGGAAGGGCGAGTTCCATCTGCCAAGAGGCATCTTCACAGAGGCCGTGCGGGATTGC
CTGATCGAGATGGGACACGATGAAGTGGCCAGCTACAAAGAAGTGGGATTCATGGCCAAGGCCGTGCCAC
TGTACTTTGAGAGAGCCTGCGAGGACAGGGTGCAGCCCTTTTACGACAGCCCCTTCAACGTGGGCAACAG
CCTGAAGCCTAAGAAGGGCAGATTCCTGAGCAAAGAGGAACGGGCCGAAGAGTGGGAGCGGGGCAAAGAG
AGATTCCGGGATCTCGAAGCCTGGTCCTATAGCGCCGCCAGAAGAATCGAGGACGCCTTTGCCGGCATCG
AGTATGCTAGCCCCGGAAACAAGAAGAAAATCGAGCAGCTCCTGCGGGACCTGAGCCTGTGGGAAGCCTT
TGAGAGCAAGCTGAAAGTGCGGGCCGACCGGATCAATCTGGCCAAGCTGAAGAAAGAAATCCTGGAAGCC
CAAGAACACCCCTACCACGACTTCAAGAGCTGGCAGAAGTTCGAGCGCGAGCTGCGGCTGGTCAAGAACC
AGGATATCATCACCTGGATGATGTGCCGCGACCTGATGGAAGAAAACAAGGTGGAAGGCCTGGACACCGG
CACACTGTACCTGAAGGACATCAGACCCAACGTGCAAGAGCAGGGCAGCCTGAACGTGCTGAACAGAGTG
AAGCCCATGAGACTGCCCGTGGTGGTGTACAGAGCCGATAGCAGAGGCCACGTGCACAAAGAAGAAGCCC
CTCTGGCCACCGTGTACATCGAGGAAAGAGACACCAAGCTGCTGAAGCAGGGCAACTTCAAGTCCTTCGT
GAAGGACAGGCGGCTGAACGGCCTGTTCTCCTTCGTTGATACTGGCGGACTGGCCATGGAACAGTACCCC
ATCTCCAAGCTGAGAGTGGAATACGAGCTGGCCAAGTACCAGACCGCCAGAGTGTGTGTGTTCGAGCTGA
CCCTGAGACTGGAAGAGTCCCTGCTGACCCGGTATCCTCATCTGCCCGACGAGAGCTTCAGAGAGATGCT
GGAATCTTGGAGCGACCCTCTGCTGGCCAAATGGCCTGAACTGCACGGAAAAGTGCGGCTGCTGATCGCC
GTGCGGAATGCCTTTAGCGCCAATCAGTACCCTATGTACGACGAGGCCGTGTTCAGCTCCATCCGGAAGT
ACGATCCTAGCAGCCCCGACGCCATCGAAGAGAGAATGGGCCTGAATATCGCCCACCGCCTGTCTGAGGA
AGTGAAGCAGGCCAAAGAAACCGTGGAACGGATCATTCAGGCCAGTCTAGAGGCGCTACCGGTCGCCACC
ATGGTGTCTAAGGGCGAAGAGCTGATCAAGGAAAATATGCGTATGAAGGTGGTCATGGAAGGTTCGGTCA
ACGGCCACCAATTCAAATGCACAGGTGAAGGAGAAGGCAGACCGTACGAGGGAGTGCAAACCATGAGGAT
CAAAGTCATCGAGGGAGGACCCCTGCCATTTGCCTTTGACATTCTTGCCACGTCGTTCATGTATGGCAGC
CGTACCTTTATCAAGTACCCGGCCGACATCCCTGATTTCTTTAAACAGTCCTTTCCTGAGGGTTTTACTT
GGGAAAGAGTTACGAGATACGAAGATGGTGGAGTCGTCACCGTCACGCAGGACACCAGCCTTGAGGATGG
CGAGCTCGTCTACAACGTCAAGGTCAGAGGGGTAAACTTTCCCTCCAATGGTCCCGTGATGCAGAAGAAG
ACCAAGGGTTGGGAGCCTAATACAGAGATGATGTATCCAGCAGATGGTGGTCTGAGAGGATACACTGACA
TCGCACTGAAAGTTGATGGTGGTGGCCATCTGCACTGCAACTTCGTGACAACTTACAGGTCAAAAAAGAC
CGTCGGGAACATCAAGATGCCCGGTGTCCATGCCGTTGATCACCGCCTGGAAAGGATCGAGGAGAGTGAC
AATGAAACCTACGTAGTGCAAAGAGAAGTGGCAGTTGCCAAATACAGCAACCTTGGTGGTGGCATGGACG
AGCTGTACAAGTCCGGACTCAGATCTGTGAGCAAGGGCGAGGAGCTGATCAAGGAAAATATGCGTATGAA
GGTGGTCATGGAAGGTTCGGTCAACGGCCACCAATTCAAATGCACAGGTGAAGGAGAAGGCAGACCGTAC
GAGGGAGTGCAAACCATGAGGATCAAAGTCATCGAGGGAGGACCCCTGCCATTTGCCTTTGACATTCTTG
CCACGTCGTTCATGTATGGCAGCCGTACCTTTATCAAGTACCCGGCCGACATCCCTGATTTCTTTAAACA
GTCCTTTCCTGAGGGTTTTACTTGGGAAAGAGTTACGAGATACGAAGATGGTGGAGTCGTCACCGTCACG
CAGGACACCAGCCTTGAGGATGGCGAGCTCGTCTACAACGTCAAGGTCAGAGGGGTAAACTTTCCCTCCA
ATGGTCCCGTGATGCAGAAGAAGACCAAGGGTTGGGAGCCTAATACAGAGATGATGTATCCAGCAGATGG
TGGTCTGAGAGGATACACTGACATCGCACTGAAAGTTGATGGTGGTGGCCATCTGCACTGCAACTTCGTG
ACAACTTACAGGTCAAAAAAGACCGTCGGGAACATCAAGATGCCCGGTGTCCATGCCGTTGATCACCGCC
TGGAAAGGATCGAGGAGAGTGACAATGAAACCTACGTAGTGCAAAGAGAAGTGGCAGTTGCCAAATACAG
CAACCTTGGTGGTGGCATGGACGAGCTGTACAAGAAGCTTGTGAGCAAGGGCGAGGAGCTGATCAAGGAA
AATATGCGTATGAAGGTGGTCATGGAAGGTTCGGTCAACGGCCACCAATTCAAATGCACAGGTGAAGGAG
AAGGCAGACCGTACGAGGGAGTGCAAACCATGAGGATCAAAGTCATCGAGGGAGGACCCCTGCCATTTGC
CTTTGACATTCTTGCCACGTCGTTCATGTATGGCAGCCGTACCTTTATCAAGTACCCGGCCGACATCCCT
GATTTCTTTAAACAGTCCTTTCCTGAGGGTTTTACTTGGGAAAGAGTTACGAGATACGAAGATGGTGGAG
TCGTCACCGTCACGCAGGACACCAGCCTTGAGGATGGCGAGCTCGTCTACAACGTCAAGGTCAGAGGGGT
AAACTTTCCCTCCAATGGTCCCGTGATGCAGAAGAAGACCAAGGGTTGGGAGCCTAATACAGAGATGATG
TATCCAGCAGATGGTGGTCTGAGAGGATACACTGACATCGCACTGAAAGTTGATGGTGGTGGCCATCTGC
ACTGCAACTTCGTGACAACTTACAGGTCAAAAAAGACCGTCGGGAACATCAAGATGCCCGGTGTCCATGC
CGTTGATCACCGCCTGGAAAGGATCGAGGAGAGTGACAATGAAACCTACGTAGTGCAAAGAGAAGTGGCA
GTTGCCAAATACAGCAACCTTGGTGGTGGCATGGACGAGCTGTACAAGTCCGGACTCAGATCTCGACGGT
ACCGCCATATGAAGCGACCTGCCGCCACAAAGAAGGCTGGACAGGCTAAGAAGAAGAAATAGCGTCTCGC
CCGACCACCAGGGCAAGGGTCTGGGCAGCGCCGTCGTGCTCCCCGGAGTGGAGGCGGCCGAGCGCGCCGG
GGTGCCCGCCTTCCTGGAGACCTCCGCGCCCCGCAACCTCCCCTTCTACGAGCGGCTCGGCTTCACCGTC
ACCGCCGACGTCGAGGTGCCCGAAGGACCGCGCACCTGGTGCATGACCCGCAAGCCCGGTGCCTGACGCC
CATCGATAGATCCTAATCAACCTCTGGATTACAAAATTTGTGAAAGATTGACTGGTATTCTTAACTATGT
TGCTCCTTTTACGCTATGTGGATACGCTGCTTTAATGCCTTTGTATCATGCTATTGCTTCCCGTATGGCT
TTCATTTTCTCCTCCTTGTATAAATCCTGGTTGCTGTCTCTTTATGAGGAGTTGTGGCCCGTTGTCAGGC
AACGTGGCGTGGTGTGCACTGTGTTTGCTGACGCAACCCCCACTGGTTGGGGCATTGCCACCACCTGTCA
GCTCCTTTCCGGGACTTTCGCTTTCCCCCTCCCTATTGCCACGGCGGAACTCATCGCCGCCTGCCTTGCC
CGCTGCTGGACAGGGGCTCGGCTGTTGGGCACTGACAATTCCGTGGTGTTGTCGGGGAAATCATCGTCCT
TTCCTTGGCTGCTCGCCTGTGTTGCCACCTGGATTCTGCGCGGGACGTCCTTCTGCTACGTCCCTTCGGC
CCTCAATCCAGCGGACCTTCCTTCCCGCGGCCTGCTGCCGGCTCTGCGGCCTCTTCCGCGTCTTCGCCTT
CGCCCTCAGACGAGTCGGATCTCCCTTTGGGCCGCCTCCCCGCCTGAGATCCTTTAAGACCAATGACTTA
CAAGGCAGCTGTAGATCTTAGCCACTTTTTAAAAGAAAAGGGGGGACTGGAAGGGCTAATTCACTCCCAA
CGAAGACAAGATCTGCTTTTTGCTTGTACTGGGTCTCTCTGGTTAGACCAGATCTGAGCCTGGGAGCTCT
CTGGCTAACTAGGGAACCCACTGCTTAAGCCTCAATAAAGCTTGCCTTGAGTGCTTCAAGTAGTGTGTGC
CCGTCTGTTGTGTGACTCTGGTAACTAGAGATCCCTCAGACCCTTTTAGTCAGTGTGGAAAATCTCTAGC
AGTAGTAGTTCATGTCATCTTATTATTCAGTATTTATAACTTGCAAAGAAATGAATATCAGAGAGTGAGA
GGCCCGGGTTAATTAAGGAAAGGGCTAGATCATTCTTGAAGACGAAAGGGCCTCGTGATACGCCTATTTT
TATAGGTTAATGTCATGATAATAATGGTTTCTTAGACGTCAGGTGGCACTTTTCGGGGAAATGTGCGCGG
AACCCCTATTTGTTTATTTTTCTAAATACATTCAAATATGTATCCGCTCATGAGACAATAACCCTGATAA
ATGCTTCAATAATATTGAAAAAGGAAGAGTATGAGTATTCAACATTTCCGTGTCGCCCTTATTCCCTTTT
TTGCGGCATTTTGCCTTCCTGTTTTTGCTCACCCAGAAACGCTGGTGAAAGTAAAAGATGCTGAAGATCA
GTTGGGTGCACGAGTGGGTTACATCGAACTGGATCTCAACAGCGGTAAGATCCTTGAGAGTTTTCGCCCC
GAAGAACGTTTTCCAATGATGAGCACTTTTAAAGTTCTGCTATGTGGCGCGGTATTATCCCGTGTTGACG
CCGGGCAAGAGCAACTCGGTCGCCGCATACACTATTCTCAGAATGACTTGGTTGAGTACTCACCAGTCAC
AGAAAAGCATCTTACGGATGGCATGACAGTAAGAGAATTATGCAGTGCTGCCATAACCATGAGTGATAAC
ACTGCGGCCAACTTACTTCTGACAACGATCGGAGGACCGAAGGAGCTAACCGCTTTTTTGCACAACATGG
GGGATCATGTAACTCGCCTTGATCGTTGGGAACCGGAGCTGAATGAAGCCATACCAAACGACGAGCGTGA
CACCACGATGCCTGTAGCAATGGCAACAACGTTGCGCAAACTATTAACTGGCGAACTACTTACTCTAGCT
TCCCGGCAACAATTAATAGACTGGATGGAGGCGGATAAAGTTGCAGGACCACTTCTGCGCTCGGCCCTTC
CGGCTGGCTGGTTTATTGCTGATAAATCTGGAGCCGGTGAGCGTGGGTCTCGCGGTATCATTGCAGCACT
GGGGCCAGATGGTAAGCCCTCCCGTATCGTAGTTATCTACACGACGGGGAGTCAGGCAACTATGGATGAA
CGAAATAGACAGATCGCTGAGATAGGTGCCTCACTGATTAAGCATTGGTAACTGTCAGACCAAGTTTACT
CATATATACTTTAGATTGATTTAAAACTTCATTTTTAATTTAAAAGGATCTAGGTGAAGATCCTTTTTGA
TAATCTCATGACCAAAATCCCTTAACGTGAGTTTTCGTTCCACTGAGCGTCAGACCCCGTAGAAAAGATC
AAAGGATCTTCTTGAGATCCTTTTTTTCTGCGCGTAATCTGCTGCTTGCAAACAAAAAAACCACCGCTAC
CAGCGGTGGTTTGTTTGCCGGATCAAGAGCTACCAACTCTTTTTCCGAAGGTAACTGGCTTCAGCAGAGC
GCAGATACCAAATACTGTTCTTCTAGTGTAGCCGTAGTTAGGCCACCACTTCAAGAACTCTGTAGCACCG
CCTACATACCTCGCTCTGCTAATCCTGTTACCAGTGGCTGCTGCCAGTGGCGATAAGTCGTGTCTTACCG
GGTTGGACTCAAGACGATAGTTACCGGATAAGGCGCAGCGGTCGGGCTGAACGGGGGGTTCGTGCACACA
GCCCAGCTTGGAGCGAACGACCTACACCGAACTGAGATACCTACAGCGTGAGCTATGAGAAAGCGCCACG
CTTCCCGAAGGGAGAAAGGCGGACAGGTATCCGGTAAGCGGCAGGGTCGGAACAGGAGAGCGCACGAGGG
AGCTTCCAGGGGGAAACGCCTGGTATCTTTATAGTCCTGTCGGGTTTCGCCACCTCTGACTTGAGCGTCG
ATTTTTGTGATGCTCGTCAGGGGGGCGGAGCCTATGGAAAAACGCCAGCAACGCGGCCTTTTTACGGTTC
CTGGCCTTTTGCTGGCCTTTTGCTCACATGTTCTTTCCTGCGTTATCCCCTGATTCTGTGGATAACCGTA
TTACCGCCTTTGAGTGAGCTGATACCGCTCGCCGCAGCCGAACGACCGAGCGCAGCGAGTCAGTGAGCGA
GGAAGCGGAAGAGCGCCCAATACGCAAACCGCCTCTCCCCGCGCGTTGGCCGATTCATTAATGCAGCAAG
CTCATGGCTGACTAATTTTTTTTATTTATGCAGAGGCCGAGGCCGCCTCGGCCTCTGAGCTATTCCAGAA
GTAGTGAGGAGGCTTTTTTGGAGGCCTAGGCTTTTGCAAAAAGCTCCCCGTGGCACGACAGGTTTCCCGA
CTGGAAAGCGGGCAGTGAGCGCAACGCAATTAATGTGAGTTAGCTCACTCATTAGGCACCCCAGGCTTTA
CACTTTATGCTTCCGGCTCGTATGTTGTGTGGAATTGTGAGCGGATAACAATTTCACACAGGAAACAGCT
ATGACATGATTACGAATTTCACAAATAAAGCATTTTTTTCACTGCATTCTAGTTGTGGTTTGTCCAAACT
CATCAATGTATCTTATCATGTCTGGATCAACTGGATAACTCAAGCTAACCAAAATCATCCCAAACTTCCC
ACCCCATACCCTATTACCACTGCCAATTACCTGTGGTTTCATTTACTCTAAACCTGTGATTCCTCTGAAT
TATTTTCATTTTAAAGAAATTGTATTTGTTAAATATGTACTACAAACTTAGTAGT
